Addgene plasmid #193381: nTALECD for_MSH1 exon21_1397NC
Purpose: nTALECD (1397NC) expression vector
Depositing lab: Shin-ichi Arimura. Depositing organization: The University of Tokyo. Publication: TALE-based C-to-T base editor for multiple homologous genes with flexible precision. Hosoda A, Nakazato I, Okuno M, Itoh T, Takanashi H, Tsutsumi N, Arimura SI. Plant Biotechnol (Tokyo). 2024 Dec 25;41(4):357-365. doi: 10.5511/plantbiotechnology.24.0510a. PubMed 40083573.
Backbone
  Vector backbone: pK7WG2
  Vector type: Plant Expression
Growth in bacteria
  Bacterial resistance: Spectinomycin, 50 μg/mL
  Growth temperature: 37°C
  Growth strain: DH5alpha
  Copy number: High Copy
Gene/Insert
  Gene/Insert name: For specific C-to-T base editing to introduce an amino acid mutation in the coding sequence of AtMSH1.
  Species: Synthetic
  Cloning method: Gateway Cloning
Terms and licenses: Academic/Nonprofit Terms; Industry Terms: Not Available to Industry
Depositor comments: Ti binary vector constructed by multisite Gateway. Please visit https://doi.org/10.1101/2023.02.27.530312 for bioRxiv preprint.
How to cite: nTALECD for_MSH1 exon21_1397NC was a gift from Shin-ichi Arimura (Addgene plasmid # 193381 ; http://n2t.net/addgene:193381 ; RRID:Addgene_193381)
