[The description below was written by a language model from this plasmid's Addgene catalogue record and pLannotate feature annotations shown in this document.]
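Description:
nTALECD for_MSH1 exon21_1397NC is a Ti binary plant expression vector of about 20.8 kb, built on the pK7WG2 backbone by multisite Gateway cloning and intended for Agrobacterium-mediated T-DNA delivery. Outside the T-DNA borders it carries a high-copy ColE1-type origin with the pBR322 bom site for propagation in E. coli. The pVS1 oriV, RepA and StaA functions provide replication and stability in Agrobacterium. An aadA (SmR) gene supplies spectinomycin/streptomycin selection in bacteria.

Between the right and left border repeats, the payload is a pair of TALE-linked cytidine deaminase arms. Each arm has TALE N- and C-terminal regions (annotated through similarity to AvrXa10/AvrBs3) flanking an unannotated stretch that presumably holds the custom repeat array, and each ends in the uracil glycosylase inhibitor UGI. The first arm sits between attB1 and attB4, carries a partial HA tag annotation and an annotated DddA deaminase fragment, and is followed by the Arabidopsis HSP18.2 terminator. The second sits between attB3 and attB2 and wraps around the sequence origin to its UGI and a CaMV poly(A) signal. Its deaminase half is not picked up by the annotation, though "1397NC" suggests a split-DddA design in which the two halves reassemble at the target. No promoter is annotated for either arm. The same upstream Arabidopsis genomic region, matching HST fragments, precedes both and probably contains the promoter, but the record does not name it.

The T-DNA also carries a NOS promoter–nptII–NOS terminator cassette for kanamycin selection in plants, and an oleosin–EGFP fusion that likely serves as a seed fluorescence marker. The stated use is targeted C-to-T editing that introduces an amino acid change in exon 21 of Arabidopsis MSH1.
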