Features (pLannotate 1.2.2; 42 found; start..end, strand, type, name):
      1..249     +  CDS            UGI: UNGI_BPPB2 - Experimental evidence at protein level: Swiss-Prot protein existence level 1. This protein binds specifically and reversibly to the host uracil-DNA glycosylase, preventing removal of uracil residues from PBS2 DNA by the host uracil-excision repair system. From Bacillus phage PBS2 (Bacteriophage PBS2).
    274..298     -  protein_bind   attB2: mutant version of attB; recombination site for the Gateway® BP reaction BP Clonase™
    369..528     +  polyA_signal   CaMV poly(A) signal (fragment): cauliflower mosaic virus polyadenylation signal
    996..1520    -  CDS            MSR4 (fragment): MSRA4_ARATH - Also known as PMSR, PMSR4. Experimental evidence at protein level: Swiss-Prot protein existence level 1. Catalyzes the reduction of methionine sulfoxide (MetSO) to methionine in proteins. Plays a protective role against oxidative stress by restoring activity to proteins that have been inactivated by methionine oxidation. Prevents the methionine sulfoxidation of the heat shock protein HSP21 and its subsequent inactivation. MSRA family specifically reduces the MetSO S-enantiomer. From Arabidopsis thaliana (Mouse-ear cress).
   2062..2778    +  CDS            OLEO2_BRANA: Experimental evidence at protein level: Swiss-Prot protein existence level 1. May have a structural role to stabilize the lipid body during desiccation of the seed by preventing coalescence of the oil. Probably interacts with both lipid and phospholipid moieties of lipid bodies. May also provide recognition signals for specific lipase anchorage in lipolysis during seedling growth. From Brassica napus (Rape).
   2796..2820    -  protein_bind   attB2: mutant version of attB; recombination site for the Gateway® BP reaction BP Clonase™
   2833..3546    +  CDS            EGFP: EGFP is a basic (constitutively fluorescent) green fluorescent protein published in 1996, derived from Aequorea victoria. It is reported to be a rapidly-maturing weak dimer with moderate acid sensitivity.
   3556..3632    +  CDS            GUS (fragment): β-glucuronidase; uidA (or gusA) from E. coli
   3627..3723    +  CDS            GUS (fragment): β-glucuronidase; uidA (or gusA) from E. coli
   3800..3959    +  polyA_signal   CaMV poly(A) signal (fragment): cauliflower mosaic virus polyadenylation signal
   4072..4251    +  promoter       NOS promoter: nopaline synthase promoter
   4285..5076    +  CDS            neo: KKA2_KLEPN - Also known as kan, nptII. Experimental evidence at protein level: Swiss-Prot protein existence level 1. Resistance to kanamycin, neomycin, paromomycin, ribostamycin, butirosin and gentamicin B. From Klebsiella pneumoniae.
   5119..5371    +  terminator     NOS terminator: nopaline synthase terminator and poly(A) signal
   5464..5488    -  misc_feature   LB T-DNA repeat: left border repeat from nopaline C58 T-DNA
   5747..5770    +  promoter       Pc promoter (fragment): intI1 (promoter lies within the coding sequence); class 1 integron promoter
   5946..6002    +  CDS            GmR (fragment): gentamycin acetyltransferase; aacC1; confers resistance to gentamycin
   6013..6800    +  CDS            SmR (fragment): aminoglycoside adenylyltransferase (Murphy, 1985); aadA; confers resistance to spectinomycin and streptomycin
   7046..7634    +  rep_origin     ori: high-copy-number ColE1/pMB1/pBR322/pUC origin of replication
   7820..7960    -  misc_feature   bom: basis of mobility region from pBR322
   8062..8101    -  CDS            rop (fragment): Rop protein, which maintains plasmids at low copy number; rop
   8304..8498    -  rep_origin     pVS1 oriV: origin of replication for the Pseudomonas plasmid pVS1 (Heeb et al., 2000)
   8564..9637    -  CDS            pVS1 RepA: replication protein from the Pseudomonas plasmid pVS1 (Heeb et al., 2000)
  10066..10695   -  CDS            pVS1 StaA: stability protein from the Pseudomonas plasmid pVS1 (Heeb et al., 2000)
  11255..11656   -  CDS            Y4CG_SINFN (fragment): Protein inferred from homology: Swiss-Prot protein existence level 3. From Sinorhizobium fredii (strain NBRC 101917 / NGR234).
  12026..12050   -  misc_feature   RB T-DNA repeat: right border repeat from nopaline C58 T-DNA
  12136..12507   +  CDS            HST (fragment): HSTC_ARATH - Also known as HPT2, VTE2-2. Experimental evidence at protein level: Swiss-Prot protein existence level 1. Involved in the synthesis of plastoquinone-9. Can use both homogentisic acid and 2,5-dihydroxyphenylacetic acid gamma-lactone as prenyl acceptors, and solanesyl diphosphate > farnesyl diphosphate > geranylgeranyl diphosphate >> phytyl diphosphate as prenyl donors. Do not catalyze the decardoxylation of homogentisate uncoupled from prenylation. From Arabidopsis thaliana (Mouse-ear cress).
  12659..12742   +  CDS            HST (fragment): HSTC_ARATH - Also known as HPT2, VTE2-2. Experimental evidence at protein level: Swiss-Prot protein existence level 1. Involved in the synthesis of plastoquinone-9. Can use both homogentisic acid and 2,5-dihydroxyphenylacetic acid gamma-lactone as prenyl acceptors, and solanesyl diphosphate > farnesyl diphosphate > geranylgeranyl diphosphate >> phytyl diphosphate as prenyl donors. Do not catalyze the decardoxylation of homogentisate uncoupled from prenylation. From Arabidopsis thaliana (Mouse-ear cress).
  13008..13082   +  CDS            HST (fragment): HSTC_ARATH - Also known as HPT2, VTE2-2. Experimental evidence at protein level: Swiss-Prot protein existence level 1. Involved in the synthesis of plastoquinone-9. Can use both homogentisic acid and 2,5-dihydroxyphenylacetic acid gamma-lactone as prenyl acceptors, and solanesyl diphosphate > farnesyl diphosphate > geranylgeranyl diphosphate >> phytyl diphosphate as prenyl donors. Do not catalyze the decardoxylation of homogentisate uncoupled from prenylation. From Arabidopsis thaliana (Mouse-ear cress).
  13808..13832   +  protein_bind   attB1: mutant version of attB; recombination site for the Gateway® BP reaction BP Clonase™
  13835..13861   +  CDS            3xHA (fragment): three tandem HA epitope tags
  13871..14377   +  CDS            avrXa10 (fragment): AVX10_XANOO - Experimental evidence at protein level: Swiss-Prot protein existence level 1. Avirulence protein. Induces the hypersensitive response (HR)in rice plants carrying the resistance gene Xa10. Activity depends on the presence of the core repeat domains; replacement with repeat domains from other proteins (AvrBs3 of X.euvesicatoria (AC P14727) or AvrXa7 of this organism) does not elicit the HR. Probably acts as a transcription factor in its host plant (rice) to induce plant resistance or disease. From Xanthomonas oryzae pv. oryzae.
  15458..15577   +  CDS            avrBs3 (fragment): AVRB3_XANEU - Experimental evidence at protein level: Swiss-Prot protein existence level 1. Avirulence protein. Acts as a transcription factor in C.annuum plants. In susceptible plants lacking the Bs3 resistance gene induces expression of a number of genes, including genes homologous to a family of auxin-induced genes, alpha-expansin genes, pectate lyase, anthocyanidin glucoside rhamnosyl transferase and at least one transcription factor, UPA20. Their expression leads to plant hypertrophy in mesophyll cells, probably mainly mediated by UPA20 (PubMed:17962565). In resistant plants induces the h
  15578..15913   +  CDS            dddA (fragment): DDDA_BURC1 - Experimental evidence at protein level: Swiss-Prot protein existence level 1. Toxic component of a toxin-immunity protein module, which functions as a cellular contact-dependent growth inhibition (CDI) system. CDI modules allow bacteria to communicate with and inhibit the growth of closely related neighboring bacteria in a contact-dependent fashion. Bacteria that have this module inhibit or kill bacteria without it, giving them a growth advantage. Probably specifically inhibited by cognate immunity protein DddI (Probable). The C-terminal 163 residue fragment has double-stranded DN
  15923..16171   +  CDS            UGI: UNGI_BPPB2 - Experimental evidence at protein level: Swiss-Prot protein existence level 1. This protein binds specifically and reversibly to the host uracil-DNA glycosylase, preventing removal of uracil residues from PBS2 DNA by the host uracil-excision repair system. From Bacillus phage PBS2 (Bacteriophage PBS2).
  16200..16220   -  protein_bind   attB4: mutant version of attB; core recombination site for the Gateway® BP reaction BP Clonase™
  16225..16473   +  terminator     HSP terminator: efficient transcription terminator from the Arabidopsis thaliana heat shock protein 18.2 gene (Nagaya et al., 2010)
  17060..17431   +  CDS            HST (fragment): HSTC_ARATH - Also known as HPT2, VTE2-2. Experimental evidence at protein level: Swiss-Prot protein existence level 1. Involved in the synthesis of plastoquinone-9. Can use both homogentisic acid and 2,5-dihydroxyphenylacetic acid gamma-lactone as prenyl acceptors, and solanesyl diphosphate > farnesyl diphosphate > geranylgeranyl diphosphate >> phytyl diphosphate as prenyl donors. Do not catalyze the decardoxylation of homogentisate uncoupled from prenylation. From Arabidopsis thaliana (Mouse-ear cress).
  17583..17666   +  CDS            HST (fragment): HSTC_ARATH - Also known as HPT2, VTE2-2. Experimental evidence at protein level: Swiss-Prot protein existence level 1. Involved in the synthesis of plastoquinone-9. Can use both homogentisic acid and 2,5-dihydroxyphenylacetic acid gamma-lactone as prenyl acceptors, and solanesyl diphosphate > farnesyl diphosphate > geranylgeranyl diphosphate >> phytyl diphosphate as prenyl donors. Do not catalyze the decardoxylation of homogentisate uncoupled from prenylation. From Arabidopsis thaliana (Mouse-ear cress).
  17932..18006   +  CDS            HST (fragment): HSTC_ARATH - Also known as HPT2, VTE2-2. Experimental evidence at protein level: Swiss-Prot protein existence level 1. Involved in the synthesis of plastoquinone-9. Can use both homogentisic acid and 2,5-dihydroxyphenylacetic acid gamma-lactone as prenyl acceptors, and solanesyl diphosphate > farnesyl diphosphate > geranylgeranyl diphosphate >> phytyl diphosphate as prenyl donors. Do not catalyze the decardoxylation of homogentisate uncoupled from prenylation. From Arabidopsis thaliana (Mouse-ear cress).
  18721..18741   +  protein_bind   attB3: mutant version of attB; core recombination site for the Gateway® BP reaction BP Clonase™
  18801..19307   +  CDS            avrBs3 (fragment): AVRB3_XANEU - Experimental evidence at protein level: Swiss-Prot protein existence level 1. Avirulence protein. Acts as a transcription factor in C.annuum plants. In susceptible plants lacking the Bs3 resistance gene induces expression of a number of genes, including genes homologous to a family of auxin-induced genes, alpha-expansin genes, pectate lyase, anthocyanidin glucoside rhamnosyl transferase and at least one transcription factor, UPA20. Their expression leads to plant hypertrophy in mesophyll cells, probably mainly mediated by UPA20 (PubMed:17962565). In resistant plants induces the h
  20592..20738   +  CDS            avrBs3 (fragment): AVRB3_XANEU - Experimental evidence at protein level: Swiss-Prot protein existence level 1. Avirulence protein. Acts as a transcription factor in C.annuum plants. In susceptible plants lacking the Bs3 resistance gene induces expression of a number of genes, including genes homologous to a family of auxin-induced genes, alpha-expansin genes, pectate lyase, anthocyanidin glucoside rhamnosyl transferase and at least one transcription factor, UPA20. Their expression leads to plant hypertrophy in mesophyll cells, probably mainly mediated by UPA20 (PubMed:17962565). In resistant plants induces the h
>Addgene plasmid #193381 | nTALECD for_MSH1 exon21_1397NC | addgene full sequence | sequence record 381717 | Addgene Partial NGS Result
ACCAATCTTTCCGACATTATCGAGAAGGAAACAGGTAAACAACTCGTAATCCAAGAAAGCATACTGATGC
TTCCTGAAGAGGTTGAAGAGGTCATAGGGAACAAACCTGAAAGCGACATTTTGGTTCATACTGCCTATGA
TGAGTCTACAGATGAGAACGTGATGTTGCTAACCTCAGATGCACCTGAATACAAGCCATGGGCTTTAGTG
ATTCAGGATTCGAATGGAGAGAACAAGATCAAGATGCTCTGATAACTCGAGCGATCCTCTAGAACCCAGC
TTTCTTGTACAAAGTGGTGATATCCCGCGGCCATGCTAGAGTCCGCAAAAATCACCAGTCTCTCTCTACA
AATCTATCTCTCTCTATTTTTCTCCAGAATAATGTGTGAGTAGTTCCCAGATAAGGGAATTAGGGTTCTT
ATAGGGTTTCGCTCATGTGTTGAGCATATAAGAAACCCTTAGTATGTATTTGTATTTGTAAAATACTTCT
ATCAATAAAATTTCTAATTCCTAAAACCAAAATCCAGTGACCTGCAGGCATGCGACGTCGGGCCCTCTAG
AGGATCCCCGGCACCCTACTTAGATCAACACATAAAAGTTAGTAAGTGAAGAACCACAACAACAACACTA
GATTCATCTTCAAGTGTATGTAGGTATAGTAACATGAACAAGAACAGACTCAAGTACAAGATCGCATACG
AAAATGGAAATGGCAATGTCACTTCCACATAATCAAACACGAATCCTCATATCAACAAGGCCTGAGATTC
TAACTAGCTCATAACAACTTAGCCAATAGTTACTTGAGACTACCAAATGTATGTAGAACTAAAGACTAAG
GGACAGAGAGTTCGTCTAAACAGGTGAATCTAGTCGTTGTTATCTAATAAACAATTCAGCCCCAAATGCA
GAACACACATAGAGCTCTCTATTGATTCAAATTACGATCTGATACTGATAACGTCTAGATTTTTAGGGTT
AAAGCAATCAATCACCTGACGATTCAAGGTGGTTGGATCATGACGATTCCAGAAAACATCAAGCAAGCTC
TCAAAGCTACACTCTTTGGGATCATACTGAACTCTAACAACCTCGTTATGTCCCGTAGTGCCAGTACAGA
CATCCTCGTAACTCGGATTGTGCACGATGCCATGGCTATACCCAACCTCGGTCTTGGTCACACCAGGAAC
TCTCTGGTAAGCTAGCTCCACTCCCCAGAAACAACCGGCGCCAAATTGCGCGAATTGCTGACCTGAAGAC
GGAACATCATCGTCGGGTCCTTGGGCGATTGCGGCGGAAGATGGGTCAGCTTGGGCTTGAGGACGAGACC
CGAATCCGAGTCTGTTGAAAAGGTTGTTCATTGGGGATTTGTATACGGAGATTGGTCGTCGAGAGGTTTG
AGGGAAAGGACAAATGGGTTTGGCTCTGGAGAAAGAGAGTGCGGCTTTAGAGAGAGAATTGAGAGGTTTA
GAGAGAGATGCGGCGGCGATGAGCGGAGGAGAGACGACGAGGACCTGCATTATCAAAGCAGTGACGTGGT
GAAATTTGGAACTTTTAAGAGGCAGATAGATTTATTATTTGTATCCATTTTCTTCATTGTTCTAGAATGT
CGCGGAACAAATTTTAAAACTAAATCCTAAATTTTTCTAATTTTGTTGCCAATAGTGGATATGTGGGCCG
TATAGAAGGAATCTATTGAAGGCCCAAACCCATACTGACGAGCCCAAAGGTTCGTTTTGCGTTTTATGTT
TCGGTTCGATGCCAACGCCACATTCTGAGCTAGGCAAAAAACAAACGTGTCTTTGAATAGACTCCTCTCG
TTAACACATGCAGCGGCTGCATGGTGACGCCATTAACACGTGGCCTACAATTGCATGATGTCTCCATTGA
CACGTGACTTCTCGTCTCCTTTCTTAATATATCTAACAAACACTCCTACCTCTTCCAAAATATATACACA
TCTTTTTGATCAATCTCTCATTCAAAATCTCATTCTCTCTAGTAAACAAGAACAAAAAAATGGCGGATAC
AGCTAGAGGAACCCATCACGATATCATCGGCAGAGACCAGTACCCGATGATGGGCCGAGACCGAGACCAG
TACCAGATGTCCGGACGAGGATCTGACTACTCCAAGTCTAGGCAGATTGCTAAAGCTGCAACTGCTGTCA
CAGCTGGTGGTTCCCTCCTTGTTCTCTCCAGCCTTACCCTTGTTGGAACTGTCATAGCTTTGACTGTTGC
AACACCTCTGCTCGTTATCTTCAGCCCAATCCTTGTCCCGGCTCTCATCACAGTTGCACTCCTCATCACC
GGTTTTCTTTCCTCTGGAGGGTTTGGCATTGCCGCTATAACCGTTTTCTCTTGGATTTACAAGTAAGCAC
ACATTTATCATCTTACTTCATAATTTTGTGCAATATGTGCATGCATGTGTTGAGCCAGTAGCTTTGGATC
AATTTTTTTGGTCGAATAACAAATGTAACAATAAGAAATTGCAAATTCTAGGGAACATTTGGTTAACTAA
ATACGAAATTTGACCTAGCTAGCTTGAATGTGTCTGTGTATATCATCTATATAGGTAAAATGCTTGGTAT
GATACCTATTGATTGTGAATAGGTACGCAACGGGAGAGCACCCACAGGGATCAGACAAGTTGGACAGTGC
AAGGATGAAGTTGGGAAGCAAAGCTCAGGATCTGAAAGACAGAGCTCAGTACTACGGACAGCAACATACT
GGTGGGGAACATGACCGTGACCGTACTCGTGGTGGCCAGCACACTACTCAAGGGTGGGCGCGCCGACCCA
GCTTTCTTGTACAAAGTGGTGATATCCCGCGGATGGTGAGCAAGGGCGAGGAGCTGTTCACCGGGGTGGT
GCCCATCCTGGTCGAGCTGGACGGCGACGTAAACGGCCACAAGTTCAGCGTGTCCGGCGAGGGCGAGGGC
GATGCCACCTACGGCAAGCTGACCCTGAAGTTCATCTGCACCACCGGCAAGCTGCCCGTGCCCTGGCCCA
CCCTCGTGACCACCCTGACCTACGGCGTGCAGTGCTTCAGCCGCTACCCCGACCACATGAAGCAGCACGA
CTTCTTCAAGTCCGCCATGCCCGAAGGCTACGTCCAGGAGCGCACCATCTTCTTCAAGGACGACGGCAAC
TACAAGACCCGCGCCGAGGTGAAGTTCGAGGGCGACACCCTGGTGAACCGCATCGAGCTGAAGGGCATCG
ACTTCAAGGAGGACGGCAACATCCTGGGGCACAAGCTGGAGTACAACTACAACAGCCACAACGTCTATAT
CATGGCCGACAAGCAGAAGAACGGCATCAAGGTGAACTTCAAGATCCGCCACAACATCGAGGACGGCAGC
GTGCAGCTCGCCGACCACTACCAGCAGAACACCCCCATCGGCGACGGCCCCGTGCTGCTGCCCGACAACC
ACTACCTGAGCACCCAGTCCGCCCTGAGCAAAGACCCCAACGAGAAGCGCGATCACATGGTCCTGCTGGA
GTTCGTGACCGCCGCCGGGATCACTCTCGGCATGGACGAGCTGTACGAACCCGGCATGTTACGTCCTGTA
GAAACCCCAACCCGTGAAATCAAAAAACTCGACGGCCTGTGGGCATTCAGTCTGGATCGCGACCGCAAAC
CGAAGTCGGCGGCTTTTCTGCTGCAAAAACGCTGGACTGGCATGAACTTCGGTGAAAAACCGCAGCAGGG
AGGCAAACAATGACCATGGCGGCCGGGAGGGCCATGCTAGAGTCCGCAAAAATCACCAGTCTCTCTCTAC
AAATCTATCTCTCTCTATTTTTCTCCAGAATAATGTGTGAGTAGTTCCCAGATAAGGGAATTAGGGTTCT
TATAGGGTTTCGCTCATGTGTTGAGCATATAAGAAACCCTTAGTATGTATTTGTATTTGTAAAATACTTC
TATCAATAAAATTTCTAATTCCTAAAACCAAAATCCAGTGACCTGCAGGCATGCGACCTCGAATTATCGA
TCATGAGCGGAGAATTAAGGGAGTCACGTTATGACCCCCGCCGATGACGCGGGACAAGCCGTTTTACGTT
TGGAACTGACAGAACCGCAACGTTGAAGGAGCCACTGAGCCGCGGGTTTCTGGAGTTTAATGAGCTAAGC
ACATACGTCAGAAACCATTATTGCGCGTTCAAAAGTCGCCTAAGGTCACTATCAGCTAGCAAATATTTCT
TGTCAAAAATGCTCCACTGACGTTCCATAAATTCCCCTCGGTATCCAATTAGAGTCTCATATTCACTCTC
AACTCGATCGAGGCATGATTGAACAAGATGGATTGCACGCAGGTTCTCCGGCCGCTTGGGTGGAGAGGCT
ATTCGGCTATGACTGGGCACAACAGACAATCGGCTGCTCTGATGCCGCCGTGTTCCGGCTGTCAGCGCAG
GGGCGCCCGGTTCTTTTTGTCAAGACCGACCTGTCCGGTGCCCTGAATGAACTCCAAGACGAGGCAGCGC
GGCTATCGTGGCTGGCCACGACGGGCGTTCCTTGCGCAGCTGTGCTCGACGTTGTCACTGAAGCGGGAAG
GGACTGGCTGCTATTGGGCGAAGTGCCGGGGCAGGATCTCCTGTCATCTCACCTTGCTCCTGCCGAGAAA
GTATCCATCATGGCTGATGCAATGCGGCGGCTGCATACGCTTGATCCGGCTACCTGCCCATTCGACCACC
AAGCGAAACATCGCATCGAGCGAGCACGTACTCGGATGGAAGCCGGTCTTGTCGATCAGGATGATCTGGA
CGAAGAGCATCAGGGGCTCGCGCCAGCCGAACTGTTCGCCAGGCTCAAGGCGCGGATGCCCGACGGCGAG
GATCTCGTCGTGACCCACGGCGATGCCTGCTTGCCGAATATCATGGTGGAAAATGGCCGCTTTTCTGGAT
TCATCGACTGTGGCCGGCTGGGTGTGGCGGACCGCTATCAGGACATAGCGTTGGCTACCCGTGATATTGC
TGAAGAGCTTGGCGGCGAATGGGCTGACCGCTTCCTCGTGCTTTACGGTATCGCCGCTCCCGATTCGCAG
CGCATCGCCTTCTATCGCCTTCTTGACGAGTTCTTCTGAGCGGGACTCTGGGGTTCGGACTCTAGCTAGA
GTCAAGCAGATCGTTCAAACATTTGGCAATAAAGTTTCTTAAGATTGAATCCTGTTGCCGGTCTTGCGAT
GATTATCATATAATTTCTGTTGAATTACGTTAAGCATGTAATAATTAACATGTAATGCATGACGTTATTT
ATGAGATGGGTTTTTATGATTAGAGTCCCGCAATTATACATTTAATACGCGATAGAAAACAAAATATAGC
GCGCAAACTAGGATAAATTATCGCGCGCGGTGTCATCTATGTTACTAGATCGACCGGCATGCAAGCTGAT
AATTCAATTCGGCGTTAATTCAGTACATTAAAAACGTCCGCAATGTGTTATTAAGTTGTCTAAGCGTCAA
TTTGTTTACACCACAATATATCCTGCCACCAGCCAGCCAACAGCTCCCCGACCGGCAGCTCGGCACAAAA
TCACCACTCGATACAGGCAGCCCATCAGTCCGGGACGGCGTCAGCGGGAGAGCCGTTGTAAGGCGGCAGA
CTTTGCTCATGTTACCGATGCTATTCGGAAGAACGGCAACTAAGCTGCCGGGTTTGAAACACGGATGATC
TCGCGGAGGGTAGCATGTTGATTGTAACGATGACAGAGCGTTGCTGCCTGTGATCAATTCGGGCACGAAC
CCAGTGGACATAAGCCTGTTCGGTTCGTAAGCTGTAATGCAAGTAGCGTATGCGCTCACGCAACTGGTCC
AGAACCTTGACCGAACGCAGCGGTGGTAACGGCGCAGTGGCGGTTTTCATGGCTTGTTATGACTGTTTTT
TTGGGGTACAGTCTATGCCTCGGGCATCCAAGCAGCAAGCGCGTTACGCCGTGGGTCGATGTTTGATGTT
ATGGAGCAGCAACGATGTTACGCAGCAGGGCAGTCGCCCTAAAACAAAGTTAAACATCATGGGGGAAGCG
GTGATCGCCGAAGTATCGACTCAACTATCAGAGGTAGTTGGCGTCATCGAGCGCCATCTCGAACCGACGT
TGCTGGCCGTACATTTGTACGGCTCCGCAGTGGATGGCGGCCTGAAGCCACACAGTGATATTGATTTGCT
GGTTACGGTGACCGTAAGGCTTGATGAAACAACGCGGCGAGCTTTGATCAACGACCTTTTGGAAACTTCG
GCTTCCCCTGGAGAGAGCGAGATTCTCCGCGCTGTAGAAGTCACCATTGTTGTGCACGACGACATCATTC
CGTGGCGTTATCCAGCTAAGCGCGAACTGCAATTTGGAGAATGGCAGCGCAATGACATTCTTGCAGGTAT
CTTCGAGCCAGCCACGATCGACATTGATCTGGCTATCTTGCTGACAAAAGCAAGAGAACATAGCGTTGCC
TTGGTAGGTCCAGCGGCGGAGGAACTCTTTGATCCGGTTCCTGAACAGGATCTATTTGAGGCGCTAAATG
AAACCTTAACGCTATGGAACTCGCCGCCCGACTGGGCTGGCGATGAGCGAAATGTAGTGCTTACGTTGTC
CCGCATTTGGTACAGCGCAGTAACCGGCAAAATCGCGCCGAAGGATGTCGCTGCCGACTGGGCAATGGAG
CGCCTGCCGGCCCAGTATCAGCCCGTCATACTTGAAGCTAGACAGGCTTATCTTGGACAAGAAGAAGATC
GCTTGGCCTCGCGCGCAGATCAGTTGGAAGAATTTGTCCACTACGTGAAAGGCGAGATCACCAAGGTAGT
CGGCAAATAATGTCTAGCTAGAAATTCGTTCAAGCCGACGCCGCTTCGCGGCGCGGCTTAACTCAAGCGT
TAGATGCACTAAGCACATAATTGCTCACAGCCAAACTATCAGGTCAAGTCTGCTTTTATTATTTTTAAGC
GTGCATAATAAGCCCTACACAAATTGGGAGATATATCATGCATGACCAAAATCCCTTAACGTGAGTTTTC
GTTCCACTGAGCGTCAGACCCCGTAGAAAAGATCAAAGGATCTTCTTGAGATCCTTTTTTTCTGCGCGTA
ATCTGCTGCTTGCAAACAAAAAAACCACCGCTACCAGCGGTGGTTTGTTTGCCGGATCAAGAGCTACCAA
CTCTTTTTCCGAAGGTAACTGGCTTCAGCAGAGCGCAGATACCAAATACTGTCCTTCTAGTGTAGCCGTA
GTTAGGCCACCACTTCAAGAACTCTGTAGCACCGCCTACATACCTCGCTCTGCTAATCCTGTTACCAGTG
GCTGCTGCCAGTGGCGATAAGTCGTGTCTTACCGGGTTGGACTCAAGACGATAGTTACCGGATAAGGCGC
AGCGGTCGGGCTGAACGGGGGGTTCGTGCACACAGCCCAGCTTGGAGCGAACGACCTACACCGAACTGAG
ATACCTACAGCGTGAGCTATGAGAAAGCGCCACGCTTCCCGAAGGGAGAAAGGCGGACAGGTATCCGGTA
AGCGGCAGGGTCGGAACAGGAGAGCGCACGAGGGAGCTTCCAGGGGGAAACGCCTGGTATCTTTATAGTC
CTGTCGGGTTTCGCCACCTCTGACTTGAGCGTCGATTTTTGTGATGCTCGTCAGGGGGGCGGAGCCTATG
GAAAAACGCCAGCAACGCGGCCTTTTTACGGTTCCTGGCCTTTTGCTGGCCTTTTGCTCACATGTTCTTT
CCTGCGTTATCCCCTGATTCTGTGGATAACCGTATTACCGCCTTTGAGTGAGCTGATACCGCTCGCCGCA
GCCGAACGACCGAGCGCAGCGAGTCAGTGAGCGAGGAAGCGGAAGAGCGCCTGATGCGGTATTTTCTCCT
TACGCATCTGTGCGGTATTTCACACCGCATATGGTGCACTCTCAGTACAATCTGCTCTGATGCCGCATAG
TTAAGCCAGTATACACTCCGCTATCGCTACGTGACTGGGTCATGGCTGCGCCCCGACACCCGCCAACACC
CGCTGACGCGCCCTGACGGGCTTGTCTGCTCCCGGCATCCGCTTACAGACAAGCTGTGACCGTCTCCGGG
AGCTGCATGTGTCAGAGGTTTTCACCGTCATCACCGAAACGCGCGAGGCAGGGTGCCTTGATGTGGGCGC
CGGCGGTCGAGTGGCGACGGCGCGGCTTGTCCGCGCCCTGGTAGATTGCCTGGCCGTAGGCCAGCCATTT
TTGAGCGGCCAGCGGCCGCGATAGGCCGACGCGAAGCGGCGGGGCGTAGGGAGCGCAGCGACCGAAGGGT
AGGCGCTTTTTGCAGCTCTTCGGCTGTGCGCTGGCCAGACAGTTATGCACAGGCCAGGCGGGTTTTAAGA
GTTTTAATAAGTTTTAAAGAGTTTTAGGCGGAAAAATCGCCTTTTTTCTCTTTTATATCAGTCACTTACA
TGTGTGACCGGTTCCCAATGTACGGCTTTGGGTTCCCAATGTACGGGTTCCGGTTCCCAATGTACGGCTT
TGGGTTCCCAATGTACGTGCTATCCACAGGAAAGAGACCTTTTCGACCTTTTTCCCCTGCTAGGGCAATT
TGCCCTAGCATCTGCTCCGTACATTAGGAACCGGCGGATGCTTCGCCCTCGATCAGGTTGCGGTAGCGCA
TGACTAGGATCGGGCCAGCCTGCCCCGCCTCCTCCTTCAAATCGTACTCCGGCAGGTCATTTGACCCGAT
CAGCTTGCGCACGGTGAAACAGAACTTCTTGAACTCTCCGGCGCTGCCACTGCGTTCGTAGATCGTCTTG
AACAACCATCTGGCTTCTGCCTTGCCTGCGGCGCGGCGTGCCAGGCGGTAGAGAAAACGGCCGATGCCGG
GATCGATCAAAAAGTAATCGGGGTGAACCGTCAGCACGTCCGGGTTCTTGCCTTCTGTGATCTCGCGGTA
CATCCAATCAGCTAGCTCGATCTCGATGTACTCCGGCCGCCCGGTTTCGCTCTTTACGATCTTGTAGCGG
CTAATCAAGGCTTCACCCTCGGATACCGTCACCAGGCGGCCGTTCTTGGCCTTCTTCGTACGCTGCATGG
CAACGTGCGTGGTGTTTAACCGAATGCAGGTTTCTACCAGGTCGTCTTTCTGCTTTCCGCCATCGGCTCG
CCGGCAGAACTTGAGTACGTCCGCAACGTGTGGACGGAACACGCGGCCGGGCTTGTCTCCCTTCCCTTCC
CGGTATCGGTTCATGGATTCGGTTAGATGGGAAACCGCCATCAGTACCAGGTCGTAATCCCACACACTGG
CCATGCCGGCCGGCCCTGCGGAAACCTCTACGTGCCCGTCTGGAAGCTCGTAGCGGATCACCTCGCCAGC
TCGTCGGTCACGCTTCGACAGACGGAAAACGGCCACGTCCATGATGCTGCGACTATCGCGGGTGCCCACG
TCATAGAGCATCGGAACGAAAAAATCTGGTTGCTCGTCGCCCTTGGGCGGCTTCCTAATCGACGGCGCAC
CGGCTGCCGGCGGTTGCCGGGATTCTTTGCGGATTCGATCAGCGGCCGCTTGCCACGATTCACCGGGGCG
TGCTTCTGCCTCGATGCGTTGCCGCTGGGCGGCCTGCGCGGCCTTCAACTTCTCCACCAGGTCATCACCC
AGCGCCGCGCCGATTTGTACCGGGCCGGATGGTTTGCGACCGCTCACGCCGATTCCTCGGGCTTGGGGGT
TCCAGTGCCATTGCAGGGCCGGCAGACAACCCAGCCGCTTACGCCTGGCCAACCGCCCGTTCCTCCACAC
ATGGGGCATTCCACGGCGTCGGTGCCTGGTTGTTCTTGATTTTCCATGCCGCCTCCTTTAGCCGCTAAAA
TTCATCTACTCATTTATTCATTTGCTCATTTACTCTGGTAGCTGCGCGATGTATTCAGATAGCAGCTCGG
TAATGGTCTTGCCTTGGCGTACCGCGTACATCTTCAGCTTGGTGTGATCCTCCGCCGGCAACTGAAAGTT
GACCCGCTTCATGGCTGGCGTGTCTGCCAGGCTGGCCAACGTTGCAGCCTTGCTGCTGCGTGCGCTCGGA
CGGCCGGCACTTAGCGTGTTTGTGCTTTTGCTCATTTTCTCTTTACCTCATTAACTCAAATGAGTTTTGA
TTTAATTTCAGCGGCCAGCGCCTGGACCTCGCGGGCAGCATCGCCCTCGGGTTCTGATTCAAGAACGGTT
GTGCCGGCGGCGGCAGTGCCTGGGTAGCTCACGCGCTGCGTGATACGGGACTCAAGAATGGGCAGCTCGT
ACCCGGCCAGCGCCTCGGCAACCTCACCGCCGATGCGCGTGCCTTTGATCGCCCGCGACACGACAAAGGC
CGCTTGTAGCCTTCCATCCGTGACCTCAATGCGCTGCTTAACCAGCTCCACCAGGTCGGCGGTGGCCCAT
ATGTCGTAAGGGCTTGGCTGCACCGGAATCAGCACGAAGTCGGCTGCCTTGATCGCGGACACAGCCAAGT
CCGCCGCCTGGGGCGCTCCGTCGATCACTACGAAGTCGCGCCGGCCGATGGCCTTCACGTCGCGGTCAAT
CGTCGGGCGGTCGATGCCGACAACGGTTAGCGGTTGATCTTCCCGCACGGCCGCCCAATCGCGGGCACTG
CCCTGGGGATCGGAATCGACTAACAGAACATCGGCCCCGGCGAGTTGCAGGGCGCGGGCTAGATGGGTTG
CGATGGTCGTCTTGCCTGACCCGCCTTTCTGGTTAAGTACAGCGATAACCTTCATGCGTTCCCCTTGCGT
ATTTGTTTATTTACTCATCGCATCATATACGCAGCGACCGCATGACGCAAGCTGTTTTACTCAAATACAC
ATCACCTTTTTAGACGGCGGCGCTCGGTTTCTTCAGCGGCCAAGCTGGCCGGCCAGGCCGCCAGCTTGGC
ATCAGACAAACCGGCCAGGATTTCATGCAGCCGCACGGTTGAGACGTGCGCGGGCGGCTCGAACACGTAC
CCGGCCGCGATCATCTCCGCCTCGATCTCTTCGGTAATGAAAAACGGTTCGTCCTGGCCGTCCTGGTGCG
GTTTCATGCTTGTTCCTCTTGGCGTTCATTCTCGGCGGCCGCCAGGGCGTCGGCCTCGGTCAATGCGTCC
TCACGGAAGGCACCGCGCCGCCTGGCCTCGGTGGGCGTCACTTCCTCGCTGCGCTCAAGTGCGCGGTACA
GGGTCGAGCGATGCACGCCAAGCAGTGCAGCCGCCTCTTTCACGGTGCGGCCTTCCTGGTCGATCAGCTC
GCGGGCGTGCGCGATCTGTGCCGGGGTGAGGGTAGGGCGGGGGCCAAACTTCACGCCTCGGGCCTTGGCG
GCCTCGCGCCCGCTCCGGGTGCGGTCGATGATTAGGGAACGCTCGAACTCGGCAATGCCGGCGAACACGG
TCAACACCATGCGGCCGGCCGGCGTGGTGGTGTCGGCCCACGGCTCTGCCAGGCTACGCAGGCCCGCGCC
GGCCTCCTGGATGCGCTCGGCAATGTCCAGTAGGTCGCGGGTGCTGCGGGCCAGGCGGTCTAGCCTGGTC
ACTGTCACAACGTCGCCAGGGCGTAGGTGGTCAAGCATCCTGGCCAGCTCCGGGCGGTCGCGCCTGGTGC
CGGTGATCTTCTCGGAAAACAGCTTGGTGCAGCCGGCCGCGTGCAGTTCGGCCCGTTGGTTGGTCAAGTC
CTGGTCGTCGGTGCTGACGCGGGCATAGCCCAGCAGGCCAGCGGCGGCGCTCTTGTTCATGGCGTAATGT
CTCCGGTTCTAGTCGCAAGTATTCTACTTTATGCGACTAAAACACGCGACAAGAAAACGCCAGGAAAAGG
GCAGGGCGGCAGCCTGTCGCGTAACTTAGGACTTGTGCGACATGTCGTTTTCAGAAGACGGCTGCACTGA
ACGTCAGAAGCCGACTGCACTATAGCAGCGGAGGGGTTGGATCAAAGTACTTTAAAGTACTTTAAAGTAC
TTTAAAGTACTTTGATCCCGAGGGGAACCCTGTGGTTGGCATGCACATACAAATGGACGAACGGATAAAC
CTTTTCACGCCCTTTTAAATATCCGATTATTCTAATAAACGCTCTTTTCTCTTAGGTTTACCCGCCAATA
TATCCTGTCAAACACTGATAGTTTAAACTGAAGGCGGGAAACGACAATCTGATCCAAGCTCAAGCTAAGC
TCTCAACTTTTGATTCGCTATTTGCAGTGCACCTGTGGCGTTCATCACATCTTTTGTGACACTGTTTGCA
CTGGTCATTGCTATTACAAAGGACCTTCCTGATGTTGAAGGAGATCGAAAGTAAGTAACTGCACGCATAA
CCATTTTCTTTCCGCTCTTTGGCTCAATCCATTTGACAGTCAAAGACAATGTTTAACCAGCTCCGTTTGA
TATATTGTCTTTATGTGTTTGTTCAAGCATGTTTAGTTAATCATGCCTTTGATTGATCTTGAATAGGTTC
CAAATATCAACCCTGGCAACAAAACTTGGAGTGAGAAACATTGCATTCCTCGGTTCTGGACTTCTGCTAG
TAAATTATGTTTCAGCCATATCACTAGCTTTCTACATGCCTCAGGTGAATTCATCTATTTCCGTCTTAAC
TATTTCGGTTAATTAAAGCACGAACACCATTACTGCATGTAGAAGCTTGATAAACTATCGCCACCAATTT
ATTTTTGTTGCGATATTGTTACTTTCCTCAGTATGCAGCTTTGAAAAGACCAACCCTCTTATCCTTTAAC
AATGAACAGGTTTTTAGAGGTAGCTTGATGATTCCTGCACATGTGATCTTGGCTTCAGGCTTAATTTTCC
AGGTAAAGCATTATGAGATACTCTTATATCTCTTACATACTTTTGAGATAATGCACAAGAACTTCATAAC
TATATGCTTTAGTTTCTGCATTTGACACTGCCAAATTCATTAATCTCTAATATCTTTGTTGTTGATCTTT
GGTAGACATGGGTACTAGAAAAAGCAAACTACACCAAGGTAAAATACTTTTGTACAAACATAAACTCGTT
ATCACGGAACATCAATGGAGTGTATATCTAACGGAGTGTAGAAACATTTGATTATTGCAGGAAGCTATCT
CAGGATATTATCGGTTTATATGGAATCTCTTCTACGCAGAGTATCTGTTATTCCCCTTCCTCTAGCTTTC
AATTTCATGGTGAGGATATGCAGTTTTCTTTGTATATCATTCTTCTTCTTCTTTGTAGCTTGGAGTCAAA
ATCGGTTCCTTCATGTACATACATCAAGGATATGTCCTTCTGAATTTTTATATCTTGCAATAAAAATGCT
TGTACCAATTGAAACACCAGCTTTTTGAGTTCTATGATCACTGACTTGGTTCTAACCAAAAAAAAAAAAA
TGTTTAATTTACATATCTAAAAGTAGGTTTAGGGAAACCTAAACAGTAAAATATTTGTATATTATTCGAA
TTTCACTCATCATAAAAACTTAAATTGCACCATAAAATTTTGTTTTACTATTAATGATGTAATTTGTGTA
ACTTAAGATAAAAATAATATTCCGTAAGTTAACCGGCTAAAACCACGTATAAACCAGGGAACCTGTTAAA
CCGGTTCTTTACTGGATAAAGAAATGAAAGCCCATGTAGACAGCTCCATTAGAGCCCAAACCCTAAATTT
CTCATCTATATAAAAGGAGTGACATTAGGGTTTTTGTTCGTCCTCTTAAAGCTTCTCGTTTTCTCTGCCG
TCTCTCTCATTCGCGCGACGCAAACGATCTTCAGGTGATCTTCTTTCTCCAAATCCTCTCTCATAACTCT
GATTTCGTACTTGTGTATTTGAGCTCACGCTCTGTTTCTCTCACCACAGCCATGCCTAAGAAGAAGAGGA
AGGTTGCTAGTGATATCACAAGTTTGTACAAAAAAGCAGGCTTTTACCCATACGATGTTCCAGATTACGC
TGATATCGCCGATCTACGCACGCTCGGCTACAGCCAGCAGCAACAGGAGAAGATCAAACCGAAGGTTCGT
TCGACAGTGGCGCAGCACCACGAGGCACTGGTCGGCCACGGGTTTACACACGCGCACATCGTTGCGTTAA
GCCAACACCCGGCAGCGTTAGGGACCGTCGCTGTCAAGTATCAGGACATGATCGCAGCGTTGCCAGAGGC
GACACACGAAGCGATCGTTGGCGTCGGCAAACAGTGGTCCGGCGCACGCGCTCTGGAGGCCTTGCTCACG
GTGGCGGGAGAGTTGAGAGGTCCACCGTTACAGTTGGACACAGGCCAACTTCTCAAGATTGCAAAACGTG
GCGGCGTGACCGCAGTGGAGGCAGTGCATGCATGGCGCAATGCACTGACGGGTGCCCCGCTCAACCTGAC
CCCAGACCAGGTTGTGGCCATCGCCAGCAACATAGGTGGCAAGCAGGCCCTCGAAACCGTCCAGAGACTG
TTACCGGTTCTCTGCCAGGACCACGGCCTGACCCCAGAACAGGTTGTGGCCATCGCCAGCAACATAGGTG
GCAAGCAGGCCCTCGAAACCGTCCAGAGACTGTTACCGGTTCTCTGCCAGGCCCACGGCCTGACCCCAGA
CCAAGTTGTCGCGATTGCAAGCAACAACGGAGGCAAACAAGCCTTAGAAACAGTCCAGAGATTGTTGCCT
GTGCTGTGCCAAGCCCACGGCCTGACCCCAGCCCAGGTTGTGGCCATCGCCAGCAACATAGGTGGCAAGC
AGGCCCTCGAAACCGTCCAGAGACTGTTACCGGTTCTCTGCCAGGACCACGGCCTGACCCCAGACCAAGT
TGTCGCGATTGCAAGCAACAACGGAGGCAAACAAGCCTTAGAAACAGTCCAGAGATTGTTGCCGGTGCTG
TGCCAAGACCACGGCCTGACCCCAGAACAGGTTGTGGCCATCGCCAGCAACATAGGTGGCAAGCAGGCCC
TCGAAACCGTCCAGAGACTGTTACCGGTTCTCTGCCAGGCCCACGGCCTGACCCCCGACCAGGTTGTCGC
TATTGCTAGTAACGGCGGAGGCAAACAGGCGCTGGAAACAGTTCAGCGCCTCTTGCCGGTCTTGTGTCAG
GCCCACGGCCTGACCCCCGCCCAGGTTGTCGCTATTGCTAGTAACGGCGGAGGCAAACAGGCGCTGGAAA
CAGTTCAGCGCCTCTTGCCGGTCTTGTGTCAGGACCACGGCCTGACCCCAGACCAAGTTGTCGCGATTGC
AAGCAACAACGGAGGCAAACAAGCCTTAGAAACAGTCCAGAGATTGTTGCCGGTGCTGTGCCAAGACCAC
GGCCTGACCCCCGAACAGGTTGTCGCTATTGCTAGTAACGGCGGAGGCAAACAGGCGCTGGAAACAGTTC
AGCGCCTCTTGCCGGTCTTGTGTCAGGCCCACGGCCTGACCCCAGACCAGGTTGTGGCCATCGCCAGCAA
CATAGGTGGCAAGCAGGCCCTCGAAACCGTCCAGAGACTGTTACCGGTTCTCTGCCAGGCCCACGGCCTG
ACCCCTGAGCAGGTAGTGGCTATTGCATCCCACGACGGGGGCAGACCCGCACTGGAGTCAATTGTTGCCC
AGTTATCTCGCCCTGATCCGGCGTTGGCCGCGTTGACCAACGACCACCTCGTCGCCTTGGCCTGCCTCGG
CGGGCGTCCTGCGCTGGATGCAGTGAAAAAGGGATTGGGGGGGTCTGGATCGTATGCTTTAGGACCGTAT
CAGATCTCAGCTCCACAATTGCCTGCATATAACGGACAAACTGTTGGGACCTTTTACTACGTTAACGATG
CTGGTGGATTGGAGTCCAAAGTGTTCTCTTCTGGTGGCCCAACTCCATATCCCAATTATGCGAATGCAGG
CCATGTTGAAGGTCAATCAGCCCTATTCATGAGAGATAACGGAATAAGTGAAGGACTGGTGTTTCACAAC
AATCCAGAAGGTACTTGTGGATTTTGCGTAAACATGACTGAGACACTTCTCCCAGAAAATGCCAAGATGA
CAGTTGTACCTCCTGAAGGTTCTGGTGGATCGACAAACCTTTCAGACATTATCGAGAAAGAGACAGGCAA
ACAGCTAGTGATTCAAGAGTCCATTCTCATGCTTCCCGAAGAAGTTGAGGAAGTCATTGGGAATAAGCCG
GAAAGTGACATACTCGTTCATACGGCTTACGATGAGAGCACGGATGAGAATGTCATGTTGCTTACCAGTG
ATGCACCTGAATACAAACCTTGGGCTTTAGTCATCCAGGACAGCAATGGTGAGAACAAGATCAAGATGCT
GTGATAACTCGAGCGATCCTCTAGACACCCAACTTTTCTATACAAAGTTGTGAATATGAAGATGAAGATG
AAATATTTGGTGTGTCAAATAAAAAGCTTGTGTGCTTAAGTTTGTGTTTTTTTCTTGGCTTGTTGTGTTA
TGAATTTGTGGCTTTTTCTAATATTAAATGAATGTAAGATCTCATTATAATGAATAAACAAATGTTTCTA
TAATCCATTGTGAATGTTTTGTTGGATCTCTTCTGCAGCATATAACTACTGTATGTGCTATGGTATGGAC
TATGGAATATGATTAAAGATAAGATGGGCTCATAGAGTAAAACGAGGCGAGGGACCTATAAACCTCCCTT
CATCATGCTATTTCATGATCTATTTTATAAAATAAAGATGTAGAAAAAAGTAAGCGTAATAACCGCAAAA
CAAATGATTTAAAACATGGCACATAATGAGGAGATTAAGTTCGGTTTACGTTTATTTTAGTACTAATTGT
AACGTGAGACTACGTATCGGGAATCGCCTAATTAAAGCATTAATGCGAACCTGATTAGATTCACCGACCC
TCCTATCGTGTCGACCTTTCTGTTTCTTAGAATTTTTTGGTAGTCTATGTACTAATAATGTCAGCTTCGT
ATTTATTTCATAAGCAATTTGCATTTGCAATTTGTTTTTTACTTTTATTTTTATTGTATTGTGGAATGTG
GACTCGTACCAACATGAAGTTATATACCACCAAAAAAATTACAGTTAGTCAAAAGATTCACGAGTGAGAG
CTACTTATGATTGTCTTTTACGTATATGTCTAATTGTCTATTTGCTCAATAATCTTTGTACTTTCTTTTG
TCGTTGATAAATCTAGAGGATCCCCCTCAACTTTTGATTCGCTATTTGCAGTGCACCTGTGGCGTTCATC
ACATCTTTTGTGACACTGTTTGCACTGGTCATTGCTATTACAAAGGACCTTCCTGATGTTGAAGGAGATC
GAAAGTAAGTAACTGCACGCATAACCATTTTCTTTCCGCTCTTTGGCTCAATCCATTTGACAGTCAAAGA
CAATGTTTAACCAGCTCCGTTTGATATATTGTCTTTATGTGTTTGTTCAAGCATGTTTAGTTAATCATGC
CTTTGATTGATCTTGAATAGGTTCCAAATATCAACCCTGGCAACAAAACTTGGAGTGAGAAACATTGCAT
TCCTCGGTTCTGGACTTCTGCTAGTAAATTATGTTTCAGCCATATCACTAGCTTTCTACATGCCTCAGGT
GAATTCATCTATTTCCGTCTTAACTATTTCGGTTAATTAAAGCACGAACACCATTACTGCATGTAGAAGC
TTGATAAACTATCGCCACCAATTTATTTTTGTTGCGATATTGTTACTTTCCTCAGTATGCAGCTTTGAAA
AGACCAACCCTCTTATCCTTTAACAATGAACAGGTTTTTAGAGGTAGCTTGATGATTCCTGCACATGTGA
TCTTGGCTTCAGGCTTAATTTTCCAGGTAAAGCATTATGAGATACTCTTATATCTCTTACATACTTTTGA
GATAATGCACAAGAACTTCATAACTATATGCTTTAGTTTCTGCATTTGACACTGCCAAATTCATTAATCT
CTAATATCTTTGTTGTTGATCTTTGGTAGACATGGGTACTAGAAAAAGCAAACTACACCAAGGTAAAATA
CTTTTGTACAAACATAAACTCGTTATCACGGAACATCAATGGAGTGTATATCTAACGGAGTGTAGAAACA
TTTGATTATTGCAGGAAGCTATCTCAGGATATTATCGGTTTATATGGAATCTCTTCTACGCAGAGTATCT
GTTATTCCCCTTCCTCTAGCTTTCAATTTCATGGTGAGGATATGCAGTTTTCTTTGTATATCATTCTTCT
TCTTCTTTGTAGCTTGGAGTCAAAATCGGTTCCTTCATGTACATACATCAAGGATATGTCCTTCTGAATT
TTTATATCTTGCAATAAAAATGCTTGTACCAATTGAAACACCAGCTTTTTGAGTTCTATGATCACTGACT
TGGTTCTAACCAAAAAAAAAAAAATGTTTAATTTACATATCTAAAAGTAGGTTTAGGGAAACCTAAACAG
TAAAATATTTGTATATTATTCGAATTTCACTCATCATAAAAACTTAAATTGCACCATAAAATTTTGTTTT
ACTATTAATGATGTAATTTGTGTAACTTAAGATAAAAATAATATTCCGTAAGTTAACCGGCTAAAACCAC
GTATAAACCAGGGAACCTGTTAAACCGGTTCTTTACTGGATAAAGAAATGAAAGCCCATGTAGACAGCTC
CATTAGAGCCCAAACCCTAAATTTCTCATCTATATAAAAGGAGTGACATTAGGGTTTTTGTTCGTCCTCT
TAAAGCTTCTCGTTTTCTCTGCCGTCTCTCTCATTCGCGCGACGCAAACGATCTTCAGGTGATCTTCTTT
CTCCAAATCCTCTCTCATAACTCTGATTTCGTACTTGTGTATTTGAGCTCACGCTCTGTTTCTCTCACCA
CAGCCATGCCTAAGAAGAAGAGGAAGGTTACAACTTTGTATAATAAAGTTGATAAGGAGACCGCCGCTGC
CAAGTTCGAGAGACAGCACATGGACAGCATCGATATCGCCGATCTACGCACGCTCGGCTACAGCCAGCAG
CAACAGGAGAAGATCAAACCGAAGGTTCGTTCGACAGTGGCGCAGCACCACGAGGCACTGGTCGGCCACG
GGTTTACACACGCGCACATCGTTGCGTTAAGCCAACACCCGGCAGCGTTAGGGACCGTCGCTGTCAAGTA
TCAGGACATGATCGCAGCGTTGCCAGAGGCGACACACGAAGCGATCGTTGGCGTCGGCAAACAGTGGTCC
GGCGCACGCGCTCTGGAGGCCTTGCTCACGGTGGCGGGAGAGTTGAGAGGTCCACCGTTACAGTTGGACA
CAGGCCAACTTCTCAAGATTGCAAAACGTGGCGGCGTGACCGCAGTGGAGGCAGTGCATGCATGGCGCAA
TGCACTGACGGGTGCCCCGCTCAACCTGACCCCCGACCAGGTTGTCGCTATTGCTAGTAACGGCGGAGGC
AAACAGGCGCTGGAAACAGTTCAGCGCCTCTTGCCGGTCTTGTGTCAGGACCACGGCCTGACCCCAGAAC
AGGTTGTGGCCATCGCCAGCAACATAGGTGGCAAGCAGGCCCTCGAAACCGTCCAGAGACTGTTACCGGT
TCTCTGCCAGGCCCACGGCCTGACCCCAGACCAGGTTGTGGCCATCGCCAGCAACATAGGTGGCAAGCAG
GCCCTCGAAACCGTCCAGAGACTGTTACCGGTTCTCTGCCAGGCCCACGGCCTGACCCCCGCCCAGGTTG
TCGCTATTGCTAGTAACGGCGGAGGCAAACAGGCGCTGGAAACAGTTCAGCGCCTCTTGCCGGTCTTGTG
TCAGGACCACGGCCTGACCCCAGACCAGGTTGTGGCCATCGCCAGCAACATAGGTGGCAAGCAGGCCCTC
GAAACCGTCCAGAGACTGTTACCGGTTCTCTGCCAGGACCACGGCCTGACCCCCGAACAGGTTGTCGCTA
TTGCTAGTAACGGCGGAGGCAAACAGGCGCTGGAAACAGTTCAGCGCCTCTTGCCGGTCTTGTGTCAGGC
CCACGGCCTGACCCCAGACCAAGTTGTCGCGATTGCAAGCAACAACGGAGGCAAACAAGCCTTAGAAACA
GTCCAGAGATTGTTGCCTGTGCTGTGCCAAGCCCACGGCCTGACCCCAGCCCAAGTTGTCGCGATTGCAA
GCAACAACGGAGGCAAACAAGCCTTAGAAACAGTCCAGAGATTGTTGCCGGTGCTGTGCCAAGACCACGG
CCTGACCCCCGACCAGGTTGTCGCTATTGCTAGTAACGGCGGAGGCAAACAGGCGCTGGAAACAGTTCAG
CGCCTCTTGCCGGTCTTGTGTCAGGACCACGGCCTGACCCCAGAACAGGTTGTGGCCATCGCCAGCAACA
TAGGTGGCAAGCAGGCCCTCGAAACCGTCCAGAGACTGTTACCGGTTCTCTGCCAGGCCCACGGCCTGAC
CCCAGACCAGGTTGTGGCCATCGCCAGCAACATAGGTGGCAAGCAGGCCCTCGAAACCGTCCAGAGACTG
TTACCGGTTCTCTGCCAGGCCCACGGCCTGACCCCAGCCCAAGTTGTCGCGATTGCAAGCAACAACGGAG
GCAAACAAGCCTTAGAAACAGTCCAGAGATTGTTGCCGGTGCTGTGCCAAGACCACGGCCTGACCCCCGA
CCAGGTTGTCGCTATTGCTAGTAACGGCGGAGGCAAACAGGCGCTGGAAACAGTTCAGCGCCTCTTGCCG
GTCTTGTGTCAGGACCACGGCCTGACCCCTGAGCAGGTAGTGGCTATTGCATCCAACATAGGGGGCAGAC
CCGCACTGGAGTCAATTGTTGCCCAGTTATCTCGCCCTGATCCGGCGTTGGCCGCGTTGACCAACGACCA
CCTCGTCGCCTTGGCCTGCCTCGGCGGGCGTCCTGCGCTGGATGCAGTGAAAAAGGGATTGGGGGGTTCT
GCGATTCCAGTTAAGAGAGGAGCTACAGGAGAAACGAAAGTCTTTACTGGGAATTCCAATTCTCCCAAAT
CACCGACTAAAGGCGGATGTAGTGGTGGTAGT
